Addgene plasmid #134673: pRSFDuet1-tglA
Purpose: Expresses His6-TglA in E. Coli
Depositing lab: Wilfred van der Donk. Depositing organization: University of Illinois at Urbana-Champaign. Publication: Use of a scaffold peptide in the biosynthesis of amino acid-derived natural products. Ting CP, Funk MA, Halaby SL, Zhang Z, Gonen T, van der Donk WA. Science. 2019 Jul 19;365(6450):280-284. doi: 10.1126/science.aau6232. PubMed 31320540.
Backbone
  Vector backbone: pRSFDuet1
  Vector type: Bacterial Expression
  Selectable markers: KanR
Growth in bacteria
  Bacterial resistance: Kanamycin, 50 μg/mL
  Growth temperature: 37°C
  Growth strain: DH5alpha
  Copy number: High Copy
Gene/Insert
  Gene/Insert name: TglA
  Species: Pseudomonas syringae pv. maculicola str. ES4326
  Insert size (bp): 150
  GenBank ID: EGH61608.1
  Promoter: T7
  Tag / fusion protein: His6 (N terminal on insert)
  Cloning method: Restriction Enzyme; 5′ cloning site NdeI (destroyed during cloning); 3′ cloning site XhoI (destroyed during cloning)
  Sequencing primers: 5′ ACYCDuetUP1; 3′ DuetDOWN1
Terms and licenses: Academic/Nonprofit Terms; Industry Terms: Not Available to Industry
How to cite: pRSFDuet1-tglA was a gift from Wilfred van der Donk (Addgene plasmid # 134673 ; http://n2t.net/addgene:134673 ; RRID:Addgene_134673)
