[The description below was written by a language model from this plasmid's Addgene catalogue record and pLannotate feature annotations shown in this document.]
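Description:
pRSFDuet1-tglA is a bacterial expression plasmid built on the pRSFDuet1 backbone for producing N-terminally His6-tagged TglA in E. coli. It replicates from the RSF1030 origin, which the record lists as high copy and which is compatible with other common origins, so the plasmid can be maintained alongside other Duet-type or pET-type vectors for co-expression. Selection is by kanamycin through an aminoglycoside phosphotransferase (KanR) gene. The backbone also carries lacI with its own promoter, supplying the lac repressor.

The insert is tglA, a short open reading frame of about 150 bp from Pseudomonas syringae pv. maculicola str. ES4326. As in all Duet vectors, the 3,951 nt sequence contains two tandem T7 promoter/lac operator units followed by a single T7 terminator, so expression requires a host supplying T7 RNA polymerase and is induced with IPTG. The annotation does not mark the insert or the His6 tag. However, the roughly 270 bp gap between the first ribosome binding site and the second T7 promoter suggests the His6-TglA coding region sits in the first cassette. This fits the listed sequencing primers but less obviously the catalogue's NdeI/XhoI cloning sites (both destroyed), which normally belong to the second cassette, and the record does not resolve the point. The second cassette appears unoccupied, with the vector's S-tag remnant still present. The short TcR, SET1 and extra AmpR promoter hits are probably fragmentary annotation matches rather than functional elements.

The associated publication concerns scaffold peptides in the biosynthesis of amino acid-derived natural products, so the plasmid is likely used to produce affinity-purifiable TglA peptide for such biosynthetic studies.
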