Features (pLannotate 1.2.2; 17 found; start..end, strand, type, name):
    995..1072    -  promoter       lacI promoter: lacI
   1080..1115    -  CDS            TcR (fragment): tetracycline efflux protein; tet; confers resistance to tetracycline
   1118..1136    +  promoter       T7 promoter: promoter for bacteriophage T7 RNA polymerase
   1137..1161    +  protein_bind   lac operator: The lac repressor binds to the lac operator to inhibit transcription in E. coli. This inhibition can be relieved by adding lactose or isopropyl-β-D-thiogalactopyranoside (IPTG). lac repressor encoded by lacI
   1176..1198    +  RBS            RBS: efficient ribosome binding site from bacteriophage T7 gene 10 (Olins and Rangwala, 1989)
   1470..1488    +  promoter       T7 promoter: promoter for bacteriophage T7 RNA polymerase
   1489..1513    +  protein_bind   lac operator: The lac repressor binds to the lac operator to inhibit transcription in E. coli. This inhibition can be relieved by adding lactose or isopropyl-β-D-thiogalactopyranoside (IPTG). lac repressor encoded by lacI
   1622..1663    +  CDS            S-Tag (fragment): affinity and epitope tag derived from pancreatic ribonuclease A
   1693..1710    +  CDS            SET1 (fragment): solubility-enhancement tag derived from T7 phage gene 10B
   1718..1765    +  terminator     T7 terminator: transcription terminator for bacteriophage T7 RNA polymerase
   1929..1986    +  promoter       AmpR promoter (fragment): bla
   1995..2810    -  CDS            KanR: aminoglycoside phosphotransferase; aph(3')-Ia; confers resistance to kanamycin in bacteria or G418 (Geneticin®) in eukaryotes
   2811..2902    -  promoter       AmpR promoter: bla
   2918..3667    -  rep_origin     RSF ori: Plasmids containing the RSF 1030 origin of replication can be propagated in E. coli cells that contain additional plasmids with compatible origins.
   3750..3814    -  CDS            TcR (fragment): tetracycline efflux protein; tet; confers resistance to tetracycline
   3829..3850    -  protein_bind   CAP binding site: CAP binding activates transcription in the presence of cAMP. E. coli catabolite activator protein
   3863..994     -  CDS            lacI (across the origin): lac repressor; lacI; The lac repressor binds to the lac operator to inhibit transcription in E. coli. This inhibition can be relieved by adding lactose or isopropyl-β-D-thiogalactopyranoside (IPTG).
>Addgene plasmid #134673 | pRSFDuet1-tglA | addgene full sequence | sequence record 305329 | Addgene NGS Result
GCGCCAGGGTGGTTTTTCTTTTCACCAGTGAGACGGGCAACAGCTGATTGCCCTTCACCGCCTGGCCCTG
AGAGAGTTGCAGCAAGCGGTCCACGCTGGTTTGCCCCAGCAGGCGAAAATCCTGTTTGATGGTGGTTAAC
GGCGGGATATAACATGAGCTGTCTTCGGTATCGTCGTATCCCACTACCGAGATGTCCGCACCAACGCGCA
GCCCGGACTCGGTAATGGCGCGCATTGCGCCCAGCGCCATCTGATCGTTGGCAACCAGCATCGCAGTGGG
AACGATGCCCTCATTCAGCATTTGCATGGTTTGTTGAAAACCGGACATGGCACTCCAGTCGCCTTCCCGT
TCCGCTATCGGCTGAATTTGATTGCGAGTGAGATATTTATGCCAGCCAGCCAGACGCAGACGCGCCGAGA
CAGAACTTAATGGGCCCGCTAACAGCGCGATTTGCTGGTGACCCAATGCGACCAGATGCTCCACGCCCAG
TCGCGTACCGTCTTCATGGGAGAAAATAATACTGTTGATGGGTGTCTGGTCAGAGACATCAAGAAATAAC
GCCGGAACATTAGTGCAGGCAGCTTCCACAGCAATGGCATCCTGGTCATCCAGCGGATAGTTAATGATCA
GCCCACTGACGCGTTGCGCGAGAAGATTGTGCACCGCCGCTTTACAGGCTTCGACGCCGCTTCGTTCTAC
CATCGACACCACCACGCTGGCACCCAGTTGATCGGCGCGAGATTTAATCGCCGCGACAATTTGCGACGGC
GCGTGCAGGGCCAGACTGGAGGTGGCAACGCCAATCAGCAACGACTGTTTGCCCGCCAGTTGTTGTGCCA
CGCGGTTGGGAATGTAATTCAGCTCCGCCATCGCCGCTTCCACTTTTTCCCGCGTTTTCGCAGAAACGTG
GCTGGCCTGGTTCACCACGCGGGAAACGGTCTGATAAGAGACACCGGCATACTCTGCGACATCGTATAAC
GTTACTGGTTTCACATTCACCACCCTGAATTGACTCTCTTCCGGGCGCTATCATGCCATACCGCGAAAGG
TTTTGCGCCATTCGATGGTGTCCGGGATCTCGACGCTCTCCCTTATGCGACTCCTGCATTAGGAAATTAA
TACGACTCACTATAGGGGAATTGTGAGCGGATAACAATTCCCCTGTAGAAATAATTTTGTTTAACTTTAA
TAAGGAGATATACCATGGGCAGCAGCCATCACCATCATCACCACAGCCAGGATCCGATGGGACAACCCAA
CGTGCAGTCCGTTGAAAACCAGCAAGCGTCCGGCGATGTAAAAGATCTCGAAAACACTCCGCAGGCCACA
GAGGAGGCGTTGTTTGAAGAGTTTGACCTGGATGACATTGAAGTCATCGAGAGCAAGGTCTTTGCCTGAA
GCTTGCGGCCGCATAATGCTTAAGTCGAACAGAAAGTAATCGTATTGTACACGGCCGCATAATCGAAATT
AATACGACTCACTATAGGGGAATTGTGAGCGGATAACAATTCCCCATCTTAGTATATTAGTTAAGTATAA
GAAGGAGATATACATATGGCAGATCTCAATTGGATATCGGCCGGCCACGCGATCGCTGACGTCGGTACCC
TCGAGTCTGGTAAAGAAACCGCTGCTGCGAAATTTGAACGCCAGCACATGGACTCGTCTACTAGCGCAGC
TTAATTAACCTAGGCTGCTGCCACCGCTGAGCAATAACTAGCATAACCCCTTGGGGCCTCTAAACGGGTC
TTGAGGGGTTTTTTGCTGAAACCTCAGGCATTTGAGAAGCACACGGTCACACTGCTTCCGGTAGTCAATA
AACCGGTAAACCAGCAATAGACATAAGCGGCTATTTAACGACCCTGCCCTGAACCGACGACAAGCTGACG
ACCGGGTCTCCGCAAGTGGCACTTTTCGGGGAAATGTGCGCGGAACCCCTATTTGTTTATTTTTCTAAAT
ACATTCAAATATGTATCCGCTCATGAATTAATTCTTAGAAAAACTCATCGAGCATCAAATGAAACTGCAA
TTTATTCATATCAGGATTATCAATACCATATTTTTGAAAAAGCCGTTTCTGTAATGAAGGAGAAAACTCA
CCGAGGCAGTTCCATAGGATGGCAAGATCCTGGTATCGGTCTGCGATTCCGACTCGTCCAACATCAATAC
AACCTATTAATTTCCCCTCGTCAAAAATAAGGTTATCAAGTGAGAAATCACCATGAGTGACGACTGAATC
CGGTGAGAATGGCAAAAGTTTATGCATTTCTTTCCAGACTTGTTCAACAGGCCAGCCATTACGCTCGTCA
TCAAAATCACTCGCATCAACCAAACCGTTATTCATTCGTGATTGCGCCTGAGCGAGACGAAATACGCGGT
CGCTGTTAAAAGGACAATTACAAACAGGAATCGAATGCAACCGGCGCAGGAACACTGCCAGCGCATCAAC
AATATTTTCACCTGAATCAGGATATTCTTCTAATACCTGGAATGCTGTTTTCCCGGGGATCGCAGTGGTG
AGTAACCATGCATCATCAGGAGTACGGATAAAATGCTTGATGGTCGGAAGAGGCATAAATTCCGTCAGCC
AGTTTAGTCTGACCATCTCATCTGTAACATCATTGGCAACGCTACCTTTGCCATGTTTCAGAAACAACTC
TGGCGCATCGGGCTTCCCATACAATCGATAGATTGTCGCACCTGATTGCCCGACATTATCGCGAGCCCAT
TTATACCCATATAAATCAGCATCCATGTTGGAATTTAATCGCGGCCTAGAGCAAGACGTTTCCCGTTGAA
TATGGCTCATACTCTTCCTTTTTCAATATTATTGAAGCATTTATCAGGGTTATTGTCTCATGAGCGGATA
CATATTTGAATGTATTTAGAAAAATAAACAAATAGGCATGCAGCGCTCTTCCGCTTCCTCGCTCACTGAC
TCGCTACGCTCGGTCGTTCGACTGCGGCGAGCGGTGTCAGCTCACTCAAAAGCGGTAATACGGTTATCCA
CAGAATCAGGGGATAAAGCCGGAAAGAACATGTGAGCAAAAAGCAAAGCACCGGAAGAAGCCAACGCCGC
AGGCGTTTTTCCATAGGCTCCGCCCCCCTGACGAGCATCACAAAAATCGACGCTCAAGCCAGAGGTGGCG
AAACCCGACAGGACTATAAAGATACCAGGCGTTTCCCCCTGGAAGCTCCCTCGTGCGCTCTCCTGTTCCG
ACCCTGCCGCTTACCGGATACCTGTCCGCCTTTCTCCCTTCGGGAAGCGTGGCGCTTTCTCATAGCTCAC
GCTGTTGGTATCTCAGTTCGGTGTAGGTCGTTCGCTCCAAGCTGGGCTGTGTGCACGAACCCCCCGTTCA
GCCCGACCGCTGCGCCTTATCCGGTAACTATCGTCTTGAGTCCAACCCGGTAAGACACGACTTATCGCCA
CTGGCAGCAGCCATTGGTAACTGATTTAGAGGACTTTGTCTTGAAGTTATGCACCTGTTAAGGCTAAACT
GAAAGAACAGATTTTGGTGAGTGCGGTCCTCCAACCCACTTACCTTGGTTCAAAGAGTTGGTAGCTCAGC
GAACCTTGAGAAAACCACCGTTGGTAGCGGTGGTTTTTCTTTATTTATGAGATGATGAATCAATCGGTCT
ATCAAGTCAACGAACAGCTATTCCGTTACTCTAGATTTCAGTGCAATTTATCTCTTCAAATGTAGCACCT
GAAGTCAGCCCCATACGATATAAGTTGTAATTCTCATGTTAGTCATGCCCCGCGCCCACCGGAAGGAGCT
GACTGGGTTGAAGGCTCTCAAGGGCATCGGTCGAGATCCCGGTGCCTAATGAGTGAGCTAACTTACATTA
ATTGCGTTGCGCTCACTGCCCGCTTTCCAGTCGGGAAACCTGTCGTGCCAGCTGCATTAATGAATCGGCC
AACGCGCGGGGAGAGGCGGTTTGCGTATTGG
